Addgene plasmid #232369: pGL3_COL9A2
Purpose: Enhancer near COL9A2, chr8:99439983-99440484 cloned into pGL3
Depositing lab: Joanna Wysocka. Depositing organization: Stanford University.
Backbone
  Vector backbone: pGL3 Luciferase Reporter Vector
  Backbone manufacturer: Promega
  Vector type: Luciferase
Growth in bacteria
  Bacterial resistance: Ampicillin, 100 μg/mL
  Growth temperature: 37°C
  Growth strain: DH5alpha
  Copy number: High Copy
Gene/Insert
  Gene/Insert name: COL9A2
  Species: H. sapiens (human)
  Entrez Gene: COL9A2 (a.k.a. DJ39G22.4, EDM2, MED, STL5)
  Cloning method: Restriction Enzyme; 5′ cloning site Unknown (unknown if destroyed)
Terms and licenses: Academic/Nonprofit Terms; Industry Terms: Not Available to Industry
How to cite: pGL3_COL9A2 was a gift from Joanna Wysocka (Addgene plasmid # 232369 ; http://n2t.net/addgene:232369 ; RRID:Addgene_232369)
