[The description below was written by a language model from this plasmid's Addgene catalogue record and pLannotate feature annotations shown in this document.]
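Description:
pGL3_COL9A2 is a firefly luciferase reporter plasmid built on the Promega pGL3 backbone and designed to test the activity of a candidate human enhancer in transfected mammalian cells. It is maintained in E. coli as a high-copy plasmid through a ColE1/pUC-type origin and selected with ampicillin via the β-lactamase gene and its own promoter. An f1 phage origin is also present, a standard backbone element that allows single-stranded DNA production.

The reporter unit consists of the SV40 early promoter driving the enhanced luc+ firefly luciferase coding sequence, terminated by the SV40 late-region poly(A) signal. This arrangement corresponds to the promoter-containing form of pGL3. Upstream of the cassette lie a synthetic poly(A) signal and the transcriptional pause site from the human α2 globin gene, which together suppress read-through transcription from the backbone so that luciferase output reflects the cloned regulatory DNA. The insert is described as an enhancer near human COL9A2, roughly 500 bp defined by genomic coordinates. It is not annotated in the feature table, but an unannotated gap of about 590 nt between the pause site and the SV40 promoter is the likely position of the fragment. The recorded coordinates are given on chromosome 8, which does not obviously fit a COL9A2-proximal element, and the record does not name the genome assembly, so the locus should be checked against the sequence. The cloning sites are recorded as unknown. Small lacZα, large T antigen and TcR fragments are backbone remnants with no function.

In use, an active enhancer raises luciferase signal above that of the SV40 promoter alone.
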