Features (pLannotate 1.2.2; 12 found; start..end, strand, type, name):
    561..1421    -  CDS            AmpR: β-lactamase; bla; confers resistance to ampicillin, carbenicillin, and related antibiotics
   1422..1526    -  promoter       AmpR promoter: bla
   1553..1981    +  rep_origin     f1 ori (sequence partly withheld): f1 bacteriophage origin of replication; arrow indicates direction of (+) strand synthesis
   2013..2080    -  CDS            lacZα (fragment): LacZα fragment of β-galactosidase; lacZ fragment
   2139..2187    +  polyA_signal   poly(A) signal: synthetic polyadenylation signal
   2201..2292    +  misc_feature   pause site: RNA polymerase II transcriptional pause signal from the human α2 globin gene
   2885..3081    +  promoter       SV40 promoter: SV40 early promoter
   3117..4769    +  CDS            luciferase: firefly luciferase; luc+; enhanced luc+ version of the luciferase gene
   4810..4931    -  polyA_signal   SV40 poly(A) signal: SV40 polyadenylation signal
   4954..5022    -  CDS            large T antigen (fragment): large T antigen from SV40 (simian virus 40)
   5044..5176    +  CDS            TcR (fragment): tetracycline efflux protein; tet; confers resistance to tetracycline
   5356..390     -  rep_origin     ori (across the origin): high-copy-number ColE1/pMB1/pBR322/pUC origin of replication
>Addgene plasmid #232369 | pGL3_COL9A2 | addgene full sequence | sequence record 462132 | Addgene NGS Result
TCACGCTGTAGGTATCTCAGTTCGGTGTAGGTCGTTCGCTCCAAGCTGGGCTGTGTGCACGAACCCCCCG
TTCAGCCCGACCGCTGCGCCTTATCCGGTAACTATCGTCTTGAGTCCAACCCGGTAAGACACGACTTATC
GCCACTGGCAGCAGCCACTGGTAACAGGATTAGCAGAGCGAGGTATGTAGGCGGTGCTACAGAGTTCTTG
AAGTGGTGGCCTAACTACGGCTACACTAGAAGAACAGTATTTGGTATCTGCGCTCTGCTGAAGCCAGTTA
CCTTCGGAAAAAGAGTTGGTAGCTCTTGATCCGGCAAACAAACCACCGCTGGTAGCGGTGGTTTTTTTGT
TTGCAAGCAGCAGATTACGCGCAGAAAAAAAGGATCTCAAGAAGATCCTTTGATCTTTTCTACGGGGTCT
GACGCTCAGTGGAACGAAAACTCACGTTAAGGGATTTTGGTCATGAGATTATCAAAAAGGATCTTCACCT
AGATCCTTTTAAATTAAAAATGAAGTTTTAAATCAATCTAAAGTATATATGAGTAAACTTGGTCTGACAG
TTACCAATGCTTAATCAGTGAGGCACCTATCTCAGCGATCTGTCTATTTCGTTCATCCATAGTTGCCTGA
CTCCCCGTCGTGTAGATAACTACGATACGGGAGGGCTTACCATCTGGCCCCAGTGCTGCAATGATACCGC
GAGACCCACGCTCACCGGCTCCAGATTTATCAGCAATAAACCAGCCAGCCGGAAGGGCCGAGCGCAGAAG
TGGTCCTGCAACTTTATCCGCCTCCATCCAGTCTATTAATTGTTGCCGGGAAGCTAGAGTAAGTAGTTCG
CCAGTTAATAGTTTGCGCAACGTTGTTGCCATTGCTACAGGCATCGTGGTGTCACGCTCGTCGTTTGGTA
TGGCTTCATTCAGCTCCGGTTCCCAACGATCAAGGCGAGTTACATGATCCCCCATGTTGTGCAAAAAAGC
GGTTAGCTCCTTCGGTCCTCCGATCGTTGTCAGAAGTAAGTTGGCCGCAGTGTTATCACTCATGGTTATG
GCAGCACTGCATAATTCTCTTACTGTCATGCCATCCGTAAGATGCTTTTCTGTGACTGGTGAGTACTCAA
CCAAGTCATTCTGAGAATAGTGTATGCGGCGACCGAGTTGCTCTTGCCCGGCGTCAATACGGGATAATAC
CGCGCCACATAGCAGAACTTTAAAAGTGCTCATCATTGGAAAACGTTCTTCGGGGCGAAAACTCTCAAGG
ATCTTACCGCTGTTGAGATCCAGTTCGATGTAACCCACTCGTGCACCCAACTGATCTTCAGCATCTTTTA
CTTTCACCAGCGTTTCTGGGTGAGCAAAAACAGGAAGGCAAAATGCCGCAAAAAAGGGAATAAGGGCGAC
ACGGAAATGTTGAATACTCATACTCTTCCTTTTTCAATATTATTGAAGCATTTATCAGGGTTATTGTCTC
ATGAGCGGATACATATTTGAATGTATTTAGAAAAATAAACAAATAGGGGTTCCGCGCACATTTCCCCGAA
AAGTGCCACCTG
[124 nt withheld, positions 1553-1676]
C
[91 nt withheld, positions 1678-1768]
A
[49 nt withheld, positions 1770-1818]
CCTTTGACGTTGGAGTCCACGTTCTTT
[37 nt withheld, positions 1846-1882]
ACCCTATCTCGGTCTATTCTTTTGATTTATAAGGGATTTTGCCGATTTCGGCCTATTGGTTAAAAAATGA
GCTGATTTAACAAAAATTTAACGCGAATTTTAACAAAATATTAACGCTTACAATTTGCCATTCGCCATTC
AGGCTGCGCAACTGTTGGGAAGGGCGATCGGTGCGGGCCTCTTCGCTATTACGCCAGCCCAAGCTACCAT
GATAAGTAAGTAATATTAAGGTACGGGAGGTACTTGGAGCGGCCGCAATAAAATATCTTTATTTTCATTA
CATCTGTGTGTTGGTTTTTTGTGTGAATCGATAGTACTAACATACGCTCTCCATCAAAACAAAACGAAAC
AAAACAAACTAGCAAAATAGGCTGTCCCCAGTGCAAGTGCAGGTGCCAGAACATTTCTCTATCGATAGGT
ACCGAGCTCTTACGCGTGCTAGCTCTGTCCAGACTGGTAAACATCAAGCGGCCCTCCTGCGGGAGCTTTC
AGAATGAGGTATTTAACCCTCACCCTGCAGGGAACAAGCCCAGCTGATTCTAAATCGGGGAGAGAAAACC
GAAGGGAAGAGACAGGAGTCTGGCCCAAGCTGGTCGGTGGTCTGGCCAAGGCTCCCAAGCGAACCTGAAG
AAGCGTCCAGATGTGCCAGAGGCAGGGTGAGGGGTTGAGTCGCCTCCTACCCCACAAGGAGGGGAAAGGA
GAGGAGGGGGATGAGGCCTCGCTGTGAGCTGCGGCCGGCGGACTGAACAGCAGCTCCTTGTCTGTCGGCG
GCTATAACGGGCTCCGCATGTCAGGGCTGGTTTGAGGTTTTTGCAGAACAAACGGCGTCCTTGTGGTGCG
GGCCGGCGCCGCCTATTGGCGACGAGGGGCACTACATCTCCGGGCACCCCGAAGTCCCCACCCCCACCAC
AGCGCTCACAAAGTTCTCCTTTGTCTGCCGCCTCCCTCCCGCCCTGGTCTCAGGTTAGAGACTTACGTCG
ATGCCGCTCGAGATCTGCGATCTGCATCTCAATTAGTCAGCAACCATAGTCCCGCCCCTAACTCCGCCCA
TCCCGCCCCTAACTCCGCCCAGTTCCGCCCATTCTCCGCCCCATCGCTGACTAATTTTTTTTATTTATGC
AGAGGCCGAGGCCGCCTCGGCCTCTGAGCTATTCCAGAAGTAGTGAGGAGGCTTTTTTGGAGGCCTAGGC
TTTTGCAAAAAGCTTGGCATTCCGGTACTGTTGGTAAAGCCACCATGGAAGACGCCAAAAACATAAAGAA
AGGCCCGGCGCCATTCTATCCGCTGGAAGATGGAACCGCTGGAGAGCAACTGCATAAGGCTATGAAGAGA
TACGCCCTGGTTCCTGGAACAATTGCTTTTACAGATGCACATATCGAGGTGGACATCACTTACGCTGAGT
ACTTCGAAATGTCCGTTCGGTTGGCAGAAGCTATGAAACGATATGGGCTGAATACAAATCACAGAATCGT
CGTATGCAGTGAAAACTCTCTTCAATTCTTTATGCCGGTGTTGGGCGCGTTATTTATCGGAGTTGCAGTT
GCGCCCGCGAACGACATTTATAATGAACGTGAATTGCTCAACAGTATGGGCATTTCGCAGCCTACCGTGG
TGTTCGTTTCCAAAAAGGGGTTGCAAAAAATTTTGAACGTGCAAAAAAAGCTCCCAATCATCCAAAAAAT
TATTATCATGGATTCTAAAACGGATTACCAGGGATTTCAGTCGATGTACACGTTCGTCACATCTCATCTA
CCTCCCGGTTTTAATGAATACGATTTTGTGCCAGAGTCCTTCGATAGGGACAAGACAATTGCACTGATCA
TGAACTCCTCTGGATCTACTGGTCTGCCTAAAGGTGTCGCTCTGCCTCATAGAACTGCCTGCGTGAGATT
CTCGCATGCCAGAGATCCTATTTTTGGCAATCAAATCATTCCGGATACTGCGATTTTAAGTGTTGTTCCA
TTCCATCACGGTTTTGGAATGTTTACTACACTCGGATATTTGATATGTGGATTTCGAGTCGTCTTAATGT
ATAGATTTGAAGAAGAGCTGTTTCTGAGGAGCCTTCAGGATTACAAGATTCAAAGTGCGCTGCTGGTGCC
AACCCTATTCTCCTTCTTCGCCAAAAGCACTCTGATTGACAAATACGATTTATCTAATTTACACGAAATT
GCTTCTGGTGGCGCTCCCCTCTCTAAGGAAGTCGGGGAAGCGGTTGCCAAGAGGTTCCATCTGCCAGGTA
TCAGGCAAGGATATGGGCTCACTGAGACTACATCAGCTATTCTGATTACACCCGAGGGGGATGATAAACC
GGGCGCGGTCGGTAAAGTTGTTCCATTTTTTGAAGCGAAGGTTGTGGATCTGGATACCGGGAAAACGCTG
GGCGTTAATCAAAGAGGCGAACTGTGTGTGAGAGGTCCTATGATTATGTCCGGTTATGTAAACAATCCGG
AAGCGACCAACGCCTTGATTGACAAGGATGGATGGCTACATTCTGGAGACATAGCTTACTGGGACGAAGA
CGAACACTTCTTCATCGTTGACCGCCTGAAGTCTCTGATTAAGTACAAAGGCTATCAGGTGGCTCCCGCT
GAATTGGAATCCATCTTGCTCCAACACCCCAACATCTTCGACGCAGGTGTCGCAGGTCTTCCCGACGATG
ACGCCGGTGAACTTCCCGCCGCCGTTGTTGTTTTGGAGCACGGAAAGACGATGACGGAAAAAGAGATCGT
GGATTACGTCGCCAGTCAAGTAACAACCGCGAAAAAGTTGCGCGGAGGAGTTGTGTTTGTGGACGAAGTA
CCGAAAGGTCTTACCGGAAAACTCGACGCAAGAAAAATCAGAGAGATCCTCATAAAGGCCAAGAAGGGCG
GAAAGATCGCCGTGTAATTCTAGAGTCGGGGCGGCCGGCCGCTTCGAGCAGACATGATAAGATACATTGA
TGAGTTTGGACAAACCACAACTAGAATGCAGTGAAAAAAATGCTTTATTTGTGAAATTTGTGATGCTATT
GCTTTATTTGTAACCATTATAAGCTGCAATAAACAAGTTAACAACAACAATTGCATTCATTTTATGTTTC
AGGTTCAGGGGGAGGTGTGGGAGGTTTTTTAAAGCAAGTAAAACCTCTACAAATGTGGTAAAATCGATAA
GGATCTGGATCCGTCGACCGATGCCCTTGAGAGCCTTCAACCCAGTCAGCTCCTTCCGGTGGGCGCGGGG
CATGACTATCGTCGCCGCACTTATGACTGTCTTCTTTATCATGCAACTCGTAGGACAGGTGCCGGCAGCG
CTCTTCCGCTTCCTCGCTCACTGACTCGCTGCGCTCGGTCGTTCGGCTGCGGCGAGCGGTATCAGCTCAC
TCAAAGGCGGTAATACGGTTATCCACAGAATCAGGGGATAACGCAGGAAAGAACATGTGAGCAAAAGGCC
AGCAAAAGGCCAGGAACCGTAAAAAGGCCGCGTTGCTGGCGTTTTTCCATAGGCTCCGCCCCCCTGACGA
GCATCACAAAAATCGACGCTCAAGTCAGAGGTGGCGAAACCCGACAGGACTATAAAGATACCAGGCGTTT
CCCCCTGGAAGCTCCCTCGTGCGCTCTCCTGTTCCGACCCTGCCGCTTACCGGATACCTGTCCGCCTTTC
TCCCTTCGGGAAGCGTGGCGCTTTCTCATAGC
